>Addgene plasmid #247363 | pLEX_305_CIC(ex18)-NUTM1(ex3) | addgene full sequence | sequence record 491583 | Addgene NGS Result
TTGAGATCCTTTTTTTCTGCGCGTAATCTGCTGCTTGCAAACAAAAAAACCACCGCTACCAGCGGTGGTT
TGTTTGCCGGATCAAGAGCTACCAACTCTTTTTCCGAAGGTAACTGGCTTCAGCAGAGCGCAGATACCAA
ATACTGTTCTTCTAGTGTAGCCGTAGTTAGGCCACCACTTCAAGAACTCTGTAGCACCGCCTACATACCT
CGCTCTGCTAATCCTGTTACCAGTGGCTGCTGCCAGTGGCGATAAGTCGTGTCTTACCGGGTTGGACTCA
AGACGATAGTTACCGGATAAGGCGCAGCGGTCGGGCTGAACGGGGGGTTCGTGCACACAGCCCAGCTTGG
AGCGAACGACCTACACCGAACTGAGATACCTACAGCGTGAGCTATGAGAAAGCGCCACGCTTCCCGAAGG
GAGAAAGGCGGACAGGTATCCGGTAAGCGGCAGGGTCGGAACAGGAGAGCGCACGAGGGAGCTTCCAGGG
GGAAACGCCTGGTATCTTTATAGTCCTGTCGGGTTTCGCCACCTCTGACTTGAGCGTCGATTTTTGTGAT
GCTCGTCAGGGGGGCGGAGCCTATGGAAAAACGCCAGCAACGCGGCCTTTTTACGGTTCCTGGCCTTTTG
CTGGCCTTTTGCTCACATGTTCTTTCCTGCGTTATCCCCTGATTCTGTGGATAACCGTATTACCGCCTTT
GAGTGAGCTGATACCGCTCGCCGCAGCCGAACGACCGAGCGCAGCGAGTCAGTGAGCGAGGAAGCGGAAG
AGCGCCCAATACGCAAACCGCCTCTCCCCGCGCGTTGGCCGATTCATTAATGCAGCTGGCACGACAGGTT
TCCCGACTGGAAAGCGGGCAGTGAGCGCAACGCAATTAATGTGAGTTAGCTCACTCATTAGGCACCCCAG
GCTTTACACTTTATGCTTCCGGCTCGTATGTTGTGTGGAATTGTGAGCGGATAACAATTTCACACAGGAA
ACAGCTATGACCATGATTACGCCAAGCGCGCAATTAACCCTCACTAAAGGGAACAAAAGCTGGAGCTGCA
AGCTTAATGTAGTCTTATGCAATACTCTTGTAGTCTTGCAACATGGTAACGATGAGTTAGCAACATGCCT
TACAAGGAGAGAAAAAGCACCGTGCATGCCGATTGGTGGAAGTAAGGTGGTACGATCGTGCCTTATTAGG
AAGGCAACAGACGGGTCTGACATGGATTGGACGAACCACTGAATTGCCGCATTGCAGAGATATTGTATTT
AAGTGCCTAGCTCGATACATAAACGGGTCTCTCTGGTTAGACCAGATCTGAGCCTGGGAGCTCTCTGGCT
AACTAGGGAACCCACTGCTTAAGCCTCAATAAAGCTTGCCTTGAGTGCTTCAAGTAGTGTGTGCCCGTCT
GTTGTGTGACTCTGGTAACTAGAGATCCCTCAGACCCTTTTAGTCAGTGTGGAAAATCTCTAGCAGTGGC
GCCCGAACAGGGACTTGAAAGCGAAAGGGAAACCAGAGGAGCTCTCTCGACGCAGGACTCGGCTTGCTGA
AGCGCGCACGGCAAGAGGCGAGGGGCGGCGACTGGTGAGTACGCCAAAAATTTTGACTAGCGGAGGCTAG
AAGGAGAGAGATGGGTGCGAGAGCGTCAGTATTAAGCGGGGGAGAATTAGATCGCGATGGGAAAAAATTC
GGTTAAGGCCAGGGGGAAAGAAAAAATATAAATTAAAACATATAGTATGGGCAAGCAGGGAGCTAGAACG
ATTCGCAGTTAATCCTGGCCTGTTAGAAACATCAGAAGGCTGTAGACAAATACTGGGACAGCTACAACCA
TCCCTTCAGACAGGATCAGAAGAACTTAGATCATTATATAATACAGTAGCAACCCTCTATTGTGTGCATC
AAAGGATAGAGATAAAAGACACCAAGGAAGCTTTAGACAAGATAGAGGAAGAGCAAAACAAAAGTAAGAC
CACCGCACAGCAAGCGGCCGCTGATCTTCAGACCTGGAGGAGGAGATATGAGGGACAATTGGAGAAGTGA
ATTATATAAATATAAAGTAGTAAAAATTGAACCATTAGGAGTAGCACCCACCAAGGCAAAGAGAAGAGTG
GTGCAGAGAGAAAAAAGAGCAGTGGGAATAGGAGCTTTGTTCCTTGGGTTCTTGGGAGCAGCAGGAAGCA
CTATGGGCGCAGCGTCAATGACGCTGACGGTACAGGCCAGACAATTATTGTCTGGTATAGTGCAGCAGCA
GAACAATTTGCTGAGGGCTATTGAGGCGCAACAGCATCTGTTGCAACTCACAGTCTGGGGCATCAAGCAG
CTCCAGGCAAGAATCCTGGCTGTGGAAAGATACCTAAAGGATCAACAGCTCCTGGGGATTTGGGGTTGCT
CTGGAAAACTCATTTGCACCACTGCTGTGCCTTGGAATGCTAGTTGGAGTAATAAATCTCTGGAACAGAT
TTGGAATCACACGACCTGGATGGAGTGGGACAGAGAAATTAACAATTACACAAGCTTAATACACTCCTTA
ATTGAAGAATCGCAAAACCAGCAAGAAAAGAATGAACAAGAATTATTGGAATTAGATAAATGGGCAAGTT
TGTGGAATTGGTTTAACATAACAAATTGGCTGTGGTATATAAAATTATTCATAATGATAGTAGGAGGCTT
GGTAGGTTTAAGAATAGTTTTTGCTGTACTTTCTATAGTGAATAGAGTTAGGCAGGGATATTCACCATTA
TCGTTTCAGACCCACCTCCCAACCCCGAGGGGACCCATGCATTGCATCTCAATTAGTCAGCAACCAGGTG
TGGAAAGTCCCCAGGCTCCCCAGCAGGCAGAAGTATGCAAAGCATGCGTCTCAATTAGTCAGCAACCATA
GTCCCGCCCCTAACTCCGCCCATCCCGCCCCTAACTCCGCCCAGTTCCGCCCATTCTCCGCCCCATGGCT
GACTAATTTTTTTTATTTATGCAGAGGCCGAGGCCGCCTCGGCCTCTGAGCTATTCCAGAAGTAGTGAGG
AGGCTTTTTTGGAGGCCTAGGCTTTTGCAAAAAGCTTTCTAGAGGTACCACCGGAGCTTACCATGACCGA
GTACAAGCCCACGGTGCGCCTCGCCACCCGCGACGACGTCCCCAGGGCCGTACGCACCCTCGCCGCCGCG
TTCGCCGACTACCCCGCCACGCGCCACACCGTCGATCCGGACCGCCACATCGAGCGGGTCACCGAGCTGC
AAGAACTCTTCCTCACGCGCGTCGGGCTCGACATCGGCAAGGTGTGGGTCGCGGACGACGGCGCCGCCGT
GGCGGTCTGGACCACGCCGGAGAGCGTCGAAGCGGGGGCGGTGTTCGCCGAGATCGGCCCGCGCATGGCC
GAGTTGAGCGGTTCCCGGCTGGCCGCGCAGCAACAGATGGAAGGCCTCCTGGCGCCGCACCGGCCCAAGG
AGCCCGCGTGGTTCCTGGCCACCGTCGGCGTCTCGCCCGACCACCAGGGCAAGGGTCTGGGCAGCGCCGT
CGTGCTCCCCGGAGTGGAGGCGGCCGAGCGCGCCGGGGTGCCCGCCTTCCTGGAGACCTCCGCGCCCCGC
AACCTCCCCTTCTACGAGCGGCTCGGCTTCACCGTCACCGCCGACGTCGAGGTGCCCGAAGGACCGCGCA
CCTGGTGCATGACCCGCAAGCCCGGTGCCAGTTAACGAATTCTAGATCTTGAGACAAATGGCAGTATTCA
TCCACAATTTTAAAAGAAAAGGGGGGATTGGGGGGTACAGTGCAGGGGAAAGAATAGTAGACATAATAGC
AACAGACATACAAACTAAAGAATTACAAAAACAAATTACAAAAATTCAAAATTTTCGGGTTTATTACAGG
GACAGCAGAGATCCACTTTGGCGCCGGCTCGAGGCCTGCAGGTTGCGCCTTTTCCAAGGCAGCCCTGGGT
TTGCGCAGGGACGCGGCTGCTCTGGGCGTGGTTCCGGGAAACGCAGCGGCGCCGACCCTGGGTCTCGCAC
ATTCTTCACGTCCGTTCGCAGCGTCACCCGGATCTTCGCCGCTACCCTTGTGGGCCCCCCGGCGACGCTT
CCTGCTCCGCCCCTAAGTCGGGAAGGTTCCTTGCGGTTCGCGGCGTGCCGGACGTGACAAACGGAAGCCG
CACGTCTCACTAGTACCCTCGCAGACGGACAGCGCCAGGGAGCAATGGCAGCGCGCCGACCGCGATGGGC
TGTGGCCAATAGCGGCTGCTCAGCAGGGCGCGCCGAGAGCAGCGGCCGGGAAGGGGCGGTGCGGGAGGCG
GGGTGTGGGGCGGTAGTGTGGGCCCTGTTCCTGCCCGCGCGGTGTTCCGCATTCTGCAAGCCTCCGGAGC
GCACGTCGGCAGTCGGCTCCCTCGTTGACCGAATCACCGACCTCTCTCCCCAGGGGCTAGCATCGATTGA
TCAACAAGTTTGTACAAAAAAGCAGGCTTAATGTATTCGGCCCACAGGCCCCTGATGCCCGCGTCCAGCG
CGGCCTCCCGTGGCCTCGGCATGTTCGTGTGGACGAATGTGGAACCTCGCTCTGTGGCTGTGTTCCCTTG
GCACTCCTTAGTCCCCTTCCTGGCACCCAGCCAGCCTGACCCCTCCGTGCAGCCGAGCGAGGCCCAGCAA
CCTGCCAGCCACCCAGTGGCCTCCAACCAGAGCAAAGAACCTGCTGAGTCGGCAGCTGTTGCTCATGAAC
GGCCACCAGGTGGGACAGGGAGTGCTGACCCTGAGCGGCCCCCTGGAGCCACATGCCCTGAGAGCCCAGG
ACCCGGACCCCCACACCCTTTGGGGGTGGTGGAATCTGGTAAGGGTCCGCCTCCCACCACGGAGGAGGAG
GCCTCCGGCCCCCCAGGAGAGCCCCGGCTGGACAGTGAGACAGAGAGTGACCATGATGATGCCTTCCTCT
CCATCATGTCTCCTGAGATCCAGTTGCCTCTACCGCCCGGAAAACGTCGGACCCAGTCCCTCAGTGCCCT
ACCCAAGGAACGGGACTCATCTTCTGAGAAGGATGGACGCAGCCCCAACAAGCGGGAGAAGGACCACATC
CGGCGGCCCATGAATGCCTTCATGATCTTCAGCAAGCGGCACCGGGCCCTGGTCCACCAGCGTCATCCCA
ACCAGGACAACCGGACCGTCAGCAAGATCCTGGGCGAGTGGTGGTATGCCCTGGGGCCCAAGGAGAAGCA
GAAGTACCACGACCTGGCCTTCCAGGTGAAGGAGGCCCACTTCAAGGCCCACCCAGATTGGAAGTGGTGT
AACAAGGACCGAAAGAAGTCCAGCTCAGAGGCCAAGCCCACGAGCCTGGGGCTGGCAGGAGGGCACAAGG
AGACGCGGGAGCGGAGCATGTCGGAGACGGGCACTGCTGCTGCCCCTGGGGTGTCCTCTGAGCTCCTGTC
CGTTGCAGCCCAGACACTCCTGAGCTCAGACACCAAGGCTCCGGGGAGCAGCTCCTGTGGGGCAGAACGG
CTACACACAGTTGGGGGACCTGGCTCAGCCCGGCCCCGAGCTTTCTCCCACAGCGGGGTACACAGCCTGG
ACGGCGGAGAAGTAGACAGTCAGGCGCTACAGGAACTGACGCAGATGGTGTCTGGCCCTGCATCGTACTC
TGGCCCAAAGCCTTCTACCCAGTATGGAGCTCCAGGACCCTTTGCAGCCCCTGGTGAGGGAGGTGCCTTG
GCGGCCACTGGGCGGCCCCCGCTGCTGCCCACCCGAGCTTCTCGTTCTCAGCGTGCGGCCAGTGAGGACA
TGACGAGTGATGAGGAGCGCATGGTCATCTGTGAGGAGGAAGGGGATGATGATGTCATTGCTGACGATGG
CTTCGGCACCACTGACATTGATCTCAAGTGCAAGGAGCGGGTGACCGACAGCGAGAGTGGGGACAGCTCT
GGGGAGGACCCAGAGGGCAACAAGGGCTTTGGTCGGAAGGTGTTTTCACCTGTGATCCGTTCCTCCTTTA
CCCACTGCCGCCCCCCACTGGACCCTGAGCCCCCAGGGCCCCCGGATCCTCCTGTAGCCTTTGGCAAAGG
CTATGGTTCCGCCCCATCCTCCTCTGCGTCCTCGCCTGCTTCCTCCTCAGCCTCGGCAGCCACCTCCTTC
TCACTGGGCTCAGGAACCTTCAAGGCCCAGGAGTCTGGTCAGGGCAGCACAGCGGGCCCCCTACGGCCCC
CACCCCCTGGGGCTGGGGGTCCAGCGACACCTTCCAAGGCAACCCGGTTCCTCCCAATGGATCCTGCCAC
CTTCCGGCGCAAGAGACCCGAAAGTGTGGGTGGCCTGGAGCCACCAGGCCCCTCAGTCATCGCGGCCCCT
CCCAGCGGAGGAGGAAACATCCTGCAGACACTGGTGCTGCCCCCAAACAAGGAGGAGCAAGAGGGCGGCG
GAGCCAGAGTGCCCTCCGCCCCCGCCCCATCACTGGCCTATGGGGCCCCAGCAGCTCCCCTGTCCCGTCC
TGCCGCCACCATGGTCACCAATGTGGTGCGGCCTGTCAGCAGCACTCCTGTGCCCATCGCCTCTAAGCCC
TTCCCCACCTCTGGCCGGGCTGAGGCGTCTCCAAATGACACAGCAGGTGCCAGGACTGAAATGGGCACTG
GGTCTCGGGTGCCTGGGGGCTCCCCGCTGGGTGTCAGCTTAGTGTATTCGGACAAGAAGTCGGCAGCAGC
CACCTCACCAGCCCCACACTTGGTGGCTGGACCCCTGCTGGGCACTGTGGGGAAGGCGCCTGCCACTGTC
ACTAACCTACTGGTGGGCACCCCGGGGTATGGGGCCCCTGCGCCCCCTGCTGTCCAGTTCATTGCCCAGG
GGGCCCCTGGTGGTGGGACCACTGCGGGCTCAGGAGCAGGTGCTGGGAGTGGCCCCAATGGGCCAGTACC
CCTGGGCATCCTGCAACCAGGTGCCCTGGGCAAGGCTGGGGGAATCACCCAGGTACAGTACATCCTGCCC
ACGCTGCCCCAGCAGCTTCAGGTGGCACCTGCCCCAGCACCAGCCCCTGGGACCAAGGCAGCGGCTCCCA
GCGGCCCTGCACCCACCACCAGCATCCGTTTCACCCTCCCACCGGGCACTTCCACCAACGGCAAAGTCCT
GGCTGCCACTGCACCCACTCCTGGCATCCCCATCCTGCAGTCTGTACCCTCCGCCCCACCCCCCAAAGCC
CAGTCAGTTTCTCCCGTGCAGGCCCCGCCCCCGGGTGGCTCAGCCCAGCTGCTGCCTGGGAAGGTCCTAG
TGCCTCTGGCCGCCCCTAGCATGTCAGTGCGGGGTGGAGGGGCCGGCCAGCCACTGCCACTGGTGAGCCC
GCCCTTCTCAGTACCTGTGCAGAATGGTGCCCAGCCCCCCAGCAAGATCATCCAGCTGACCCCGGTGCCT
GTGAGCACACCCAGCGGCCTGGTGCCGCCCCTGAGCCCAGCCACACTCCCTGGACCCACCTCTCAGCCTC
AGAAGGTCCTGTTGCCCTCCTCCACCAGAATCACCTATGTGCAGTCAGCGGGCGGGCACGCGCTGCCCCT
GGGTACCAGCCCTGCGTCCAGCCAGGCTGGAACAGTCACCTCGTACGGGCCCACGAGCTCTGTAGCTCTA
GGCTTCACCTCGCTGGGGCCCAGCGGCCCCGCCTTCGTGCAGCCCCTGCTCTCAGCAGGCCAAGCCCCAC
TGCTGGCTCCCGGTCAGGTGGGCGTGTCACCTGTGCCCAGTCCCCAGCTGCCGCCTGCCTGTGCAGCCCC
CGGAGGTCCTGTCATAACAGCATTTTACTCTGGCAGCCCTGCACCCACCTCCTCAGCACCCCTGGCCCAG
CCATCCCAGGCCCCCCCAAGCCTGGTCTACACTGTGGCCACCAGCACAACCCCACCTGCAGCCACCATTC
TGCCCAAGGGCCCGCCAGCCCCTGCCACTGCCACCCCAGCCCCGACTAGCCCTTTCCCCAGCGCCACAGC
AGGTTCCATGACCTACAGCTTAGTGGCCCCCAAGGCCCAGCGGCCCAGCCCGAAGGCCCCCCAGAAAGTG
AAGGCAGCCATCGCCAGCATTCCCGTGGGGTCCTTTGAGGCAGGTGCCTCTGGGCGGCCTGGCCCTGCAC
CCCGGCAGCCTCTGGAGCCTGGCCCAGTCCGAGAGCCAACTGCCCCAGAGTCTGAGCTTGAGGGGCAGCC
CACACCACCAGCCCCTCCACCCCTGCCAGAGACCTGGACTCCCACGGCCCGGAGCAGCCCCCCACTGCCC
CCACCTGCTGAGGAGCGGACCAGCGCCAAGGGCCCTGAGACCATGGCCAGCAAATTCCCCAGCTCATCTT
CAGACTGGCGCGTCCCTGGGCAGGGCCTGGAGAATCGTGGGGAGCCTCCCACTCCTCCCAGCCCGGCCCC
AGCTCCAGCTGTAGCCCCTGGTGGCAGCAGCGAGAGCAGCAGTGGGCGGGCAGCCGGGGACACCCCGGAG
CGCAAGGAGGCGGCTGGTACTGGCAAGAAGGTGAAGGTGCGGCCCCCGCCCCTGAAGAAGACCTTTGACT
CTGTGGACAACAGGGTCCTGTCAGAAGTGGACTTCGAAGAGCGCTTTGCTGAGTTGCCTGAGTTTCGGCC
TGAGGAGGTGCTGCCCTCCCCCACCCTGCAGTCTCTGGCCACCTCACCCCGGGCCATCCTGGGCTCTTAC
CGCAAGAAGAGGAAGAACTCCACGGACCTGGATTCAGCACCCGAGGACCCCACCTCGCCCAAGCGCAAGA
TGAGAAGACGCTCCAGCTGCAGCTCGGAGCCCAACACCCCCAAGAGTGCCAAGTGCGAGGGGGACATCTT
CACCTTTGACCGTACAGCATCTGCATTGCCGGGACCGGATATGAGCATGAAACCTAGTGCCGCCCTGTCT
CCATCCCCTGCACTTCCCTTTCTCCCACCAACTTCTGACCCACCAGACCACCCACCCAGGGAGCCACCTC
CACAGCCCATCATGCCTTCAGTATTCTCTCCAGACAACCCTCTGATGCTCTCTGCTTTCCCCAGCTCACT
GTTGGTGACAGGGGACGGGGGCCCTTGCCTCAGTGGGGCTGGGGCTGGCAAGGTCATTGTCAAAGTCAAG
ACAGAAGGGGGGTCAGCTGAGCCCTCTCAAACTCAGAACTTTATCCTTACTCAGACTGCCCTCAATTCGA
CTGCCCCGGGCACTCCCTGTGGAGGCCTTGAGGGTCCTGCACCTCCATTTGTGACAGCATCTAATGTGAA
GACCATTCTGCCCTCTAAGGCTGTTGGTGTCAGCCAGGAGGGTCCTCCAGGCCTTCCGCCTCAGCCTCCA
CCACCAGTTGCTCAACTGGTCCCCATTGTGCCCCTGGAAAAAGCTTGGCCAGGGCCACATGGGACAACCG
GGGAAGGAGGTCCTGTGGCCACTCTATCCAAGCCTTCCCTAGGTGACCGCTCCAAAATTTCCAAGGACGT
TTATGAGAACTTCCGTCAGTGGCAGCGTTACAAAGCCTTGGCCCGGAGGCACCTATCCCAGAGTCCTGAC
ACAGAAGCTCTTTCCTGTTTTCTTATCCCAGTGCTTCGTTCCCTGGCCCGGCTGAAGCCCACTATGACCC
TGGAGGAGGGACTGCCATTGGCTGTGCAGGAGTGGGAGCACACCAGCAACTTTGACCGGATGATCTTTTA
TGAGATGGCAGAAAGGTTCATGGAGTTTGAGGCTGAGGAGATGCAGATTCAGAACACACAGCTGATGAAT
GGGTCTCAGGGCCTGTCTCCTGCAACCCCTTTGAAACTTGATCCTCTAGGGCCCCTGGCCTCTGAGGTTT
GCCAGCAGCCAGTGTACATTCCGAAGAAGGCAGCTTCTAAAACAAGAGCTCCTCGCCGGCGTCAGCGTAA
AGCCCAGAGACCTCCTGCTCCTGAGGCACCCAAGGAGATCCCACCAGAAGCTGTGAAGGAGTATGTTGAC
ATCATGGAATGGCTGGTGGGGACTCACTTGGCCACTGGGGAGTCAGATGGAAAACAAGAGGAAGAAGGGC
AGCAGCAGGAGGAGGAAGGGATGTATCCAGATCCAGGTCTCCTGAGCTACATCAATGAGCTGTGTTCTCA
GAAGGTCTTTGTCTCCAAGGTGGAGGCTGTCATTCACCCTCAATTTCTGGCAGATCTGCTGTCCCCAGAA
AAACAGAGAGATCCCTTGGCCTTAATTGAGGAGCTAGAGCAAGAAGAAGGACTCACTCTTGCCCAGCTGG
TCCAGAAGCGACTCATGGCCTTGGAAGAGGAGGAAGATGCAGAGGCGCCTCCAAGTTTCAGTGGCGCTCA
GTTGGACTCAAGTCCTTCTGGTTCTGTTGAGGATGAAGATGGGGATGGGCGGCTTCGGCCCTCACCTGGG
CTTCAGGGGGCTGGGGGCGCCGCTTGCCTTGGAAAGGTTTCTTCTTCAGGAAAACGGGCAAGAGAAGTGC
ATGGTGGGCAGGAGCAAGCCCTAGATAGCCCCAGAGGGATGCACAGGGATGGGAACACTCTGCCATCCCC
CAGCAGCTGGGACCTGCAGCCAGAACTTGCAGCTCCACAGGGAACTCCGGGACCCTTGGGTGTGGAGAGG
AGAGGGTCTGGGAAGGTTATAAACCAGGTATCTCTACATCAGGATGGCCATCTAGGAGGCGCTGGGCCTC
CTGGGCACTGCCTGGTGGCTGATAGGACTTCAGAGGCTCTGCCCCTTTGTTGGCAGGGAGGCTTCCAGCC
TGAGAGCACTCCCAGTTTGGATGCTGGACTTGCAGAGCTGGCTCCTCTGCAAGGACAAGGGTTAGAAAAG
CAAGTCCTGGGATTGCAGAAAGGACAACAAACAGGGGGTCGTGGAGTGCTTCCTCAAGGGAAGGAGCCTT
TAGCAGTGCCCTGGGAAGGCTCTTCAGGAGCCATGTGGGGAGATGACAGAGGTACCCCCATGGCTCAGAG
TTATGATCAGAATCCTTCCCCTAGAGCAGCTGGGGAGAGGGACGATGTCTGTCTCAGCCCAGGAGTTTGG
CTGAGCAGTGAGATGGATGCTGTAGGCTTGGAGCTGCCTGTACAAATAGAGGAGGTCATAGAGAGCTTCC
AAGTTGAGAAGTGTGTAACTGAGTATCAGGAAGGCTGCCAGGGACTGGGCTCCAGGGGCAACATTTCCCT
GGGTCCTGGAGAAACCCTAGTACCTGGGGATACGGAGAGCAGTGTGATTCCCTGTGGAGGCACAGTTGCG
GCAGCTGCCCTAGAAAAGAGAAACTATTGCAGCTTGCCAGGACCTTTGAGGGCCAACAGCCCACCCTTGA
GGTCCAAAGAAAATCAAGAACAGAGCTGTGAAACCGTAGGGCATCCCAGTGATCTGTGGGCAGAAGGCTG
CTTCCCATTGCTAGAAAGTGGTGATTCCACACTGGGGTCTTCCAAAGAAACCCTTCCACCCACATGCCAA
GGCAATCTCCTTATCATGGGGACTGAGGATGCCTCCTCCTTGCCTGAAGCCAGTCAAGAGGCAGGGAGCA
GAGGCAATTCCTTTTCTCCTCTGTTGGAAACCATAGAACCTGTCAACATACTAGATGTTAAAGATGACTG
TGGCCTCCAACTAAGGGTCAGCGAGGACACCTGCCCACTGAATGTTCATTCTTATGACCCCCAAGGAGAA
GGCAGGGTGGATCCTGATCTGTCCAAGCCTAAAAACCTTGCTCCTTTACAAGAGAGTCAGGAGTCTTACA
CAACTGGGACTCCCAAAGCAACATCTTCTCACCAGGGCCTTGGAAGCACTTTGCCTAGAAGGGGAACCAG
GAATGCCATAGTTCCGAGAGAAACTTCTGTTAGTAAAACACACAGGTCAGCAGACAGGGCCAAAGGAAAG
GAGAAAAAGAAAAAGGAAGCAGAGGAAGAGGATGAGGAACTCTCCAACTTTGCTTACCTCTTGGCCTCTA
AACTTAGCCTCTCACCAAGGGAGCATCCCCTCAGTCCTCACCATGCCTCAGGAGGTCAGGGCAGCCAGAG
AGCATCCCACCTGCTCCCTGCTGGAGCAAAAGGCCCCAGCAAACTTCCATATCCTGTTGCCAAGTCTGGG
AAGCGAGCTCTAGCTGGAGGTCCAGCCCCTACTGAAAAGACACCCCACTCAGGAGCTCAACTTGGGGTCC
CCAGGGAGAAACCCCTAGCTCTGGGAGTAGTTCGACCCTCACAGCCTCGTAAAAGGCGGTGTGACAGTTT
TGTCACGGGCAGAAGGAAGAAACGACGTCGTAGCCAGTAGAACCCAGCTTTCTTGTACAAAGTGGTTACC
GGTTAGTAATGAACTAGTTAAGTCGACAATCAACGCGTTAAGTCGACAATCAACCTCTGGATTACAAAAT
TTGTGAAAGATTGACTGGTATTCTTAACTATGTTGCTCCTTTTACGCTATGTGGATACGCTGCTTTAATG
CCTTTGTATCATGCTATTGCTTCCCGTATGGCTTTCATTTTCTCCTCCTTGTATAAATCCTGGTTGCTGT
CTCTTTATGAGGAGTTGTGGCCCGTTGTCAGGCAACGTGGCGTGGTGTGCACTGTGTTTGCTGACGCAAC
CCCCACTGGTTGGGGCATTGCCACCACCTGTCAGCTCCTTTCCGGGACTTTCGCTTTCCCCCTCCCTATT
GCCACGGCGGAACTCATCGCCGCCTGCCTTGCCCGCTGCTGGACAGGGGCTCGGCTGTTGGGCACTGACA
ATTCCGTGGTGTTGTCGGGGAAATCATCGTCCTTTCCTTGGCTGCTCGCCTGTGTTGCCACCTGGATTCT
GCGCGGGACGTCCTTCTGCTACGTCCCTTCGGCCCTCAATCCAGCGGACCTTCCTTCCCGCGGCCTGCTG
CCGGCTCTGCGGCCTCTTCCGCGTCTTCGCCTTCGCCCTCAGACGAGTCGGATCTCCCTTTGGGCCGCCT
CCCCGCGTCGACTTTAAGACCAATGACTTACAAGGCAGCTGTAGATCTTAGCCACTTTTTAAAAGAAAAG
GGGGGACTGGAAGGGCTAATTCACTCCCAACGAAGACAAGATCTGCTTTTTGCTTGTACTGGGTCTCTCT
GGTTAGACCAGATCTGAGCCTGGGAGCTCTCTGGCTAACTAGGGAACCCACTGCTTAAGCCTCAATAAAG
CTTGCCTTGAGTGCTTCAAGTAGTGTGTGCCCGTCTGTTGTGTGACTCTGGTAACTAGAGATCCCTCAGA
CCCTTTTAGTCAGTGTGGAAAATCTCTAGCAGTACGTATAGTAGTTCATGTCATCTTATTATTCAGTATT
TATAACTTGCAAAGAAATGAATATCAGAGAGTGAGAGGAACTTGTTTATTGCAGCTTATAATGGTTACAA
ATAAAGCAATAGCATCACAAATTTCACAAATAAAGCATTTTTTTCACTGCATTCTAGTTGTGGTTTGTCC
AAACTCATCAATGTATCTTATCATGTCTGGCTCTAGCTATCCCGCCCCTAACTCCGCCCATCCCGCCCCT
AACTCCGCCCAGTTCCGCCCATTCTCCGCCCCATGGCTGACTAATTTTTTTTATTTATGCAGAGGCCGAG
GCCGCCTCGGCCTCTGAGCTATTCCAGAAGTAGTGAGGAGGCTTTTTTGGAGGCCTAGGGACGTACCCAA
TTCGCCCTATAGTGAGTCGTATTACGCGCGCTCACTGGCCGTCGTTTTACAACGTCGTGACTGGGAAAAC
CCTGGCGTTACCCAACTTAATCGCCTTGCAGCACATCCCCCTTTCGCCAGCTGGCGTAATAGCGAAGAGG
CCCGCACCGATCGCCCTTCCCAACAGTTGCGCAGCCTGAATGGCGAATGGG
[124 nt withheld, positions 13702-13825]
C
[91 nt withheld, positions 13827-13917]
A
[49 nt withheld, positions 13919-13967]
CCTTTGACGTTGGAGTCCACGTTCTTT
[37 nt withheld, positions 13995-14031]
ACCCTATCTCGGTCTATTCTTTTGATTTATAAGGGATTTTGCCGATTTCGGCCTATTGGTTAAAAAATGA
GCTGATTTAACAAAAATTTAACGCGAATTTTAACAAAATATTAACGCTTACAATTTAGGTGGCACTTTTC
GGGGAAATGTGCGCGGAACCCCTATTTGTTTATTTTTCTAAATACATTCAAATATGTATCCGCTCATGAG
ACAATAACCCTGATAAATGCTTCAATAATATTGAAAAAGGAAGAGTATGAGTATTCAACATTTCCGTGTC
GCCCTTATTCCCTTTTTTGCGGCATTTTGCCTTCCTGTTTTTGCTCACCCAGAAACGCTGGTGAAAGTAA
AAGATGCTGAAGATCAGTTGGGTGCACGAGTGGGTTACATCGAACTGGATCTCAACAGCGGTAAGATCCT
TGAGAGTTTTCGCCCCGAAGAACGTTTTCCAATGATGAGCACTTTTAAAGTTCTGCTATGTGGCGCGGTA
TTATCCCGTATTGACGCCGGGCAAGAGCAACTCGGTCGCCGCATACACTATTCTCAGAATGACTTGGTTG
AGTACTCACCAGTCACAGAAAAGCATCTTACGGATGGCATGACAGTAAGAGAATTATGCAGTGCTGCCAT
AACCATGAGTGATAACACTGCGGCCAACTTACTTCTGACAACGATCGGAGGACCGAAGGAGCTAACCGCT
TTTTTGCACAACATGGGGGATCATGTAACTCGCCTTGATCGTTGGGAACCGGAGCTGAATGAAGCCATAC
CAAACGACGAGCGTGACACCACGATGCCTGTAGCAATGGCAACAACGTTGCGCAAACTATTAACTGGCGA
ACTACTTACTCTAGCTTCCCGGCAACAATTAATAGACTGGATGGAGGCGGATAAAGTTGCAGGACCACTT
CTGCGCTCGGCCCTTCCGGCTGGCTGGTTTATTGCTGATAAATCTGGAGCCGGTGAGCGTGGGTCTCGCG
GTATCATTGCAGCACTGGGGCCAGATGGTAAGCCCTCCCGTATCGTAGTTATCTACACGACGGGGAGTCA
GGCAACTATGGATGAACGAAATAGACAGATCGCTGAGATAGGTGCCTCACTGATTAAGCATTGGTAACTG
TCAGACCAAGTTTACTCATATATACTTTAGATTGATTTAAAACTTCATTTTTAATTTAAAAGGATCTAGG
TGAAGATCCTTTTTGATAATCTCATGACCAAAATCCCTTAACGTGAGTTTTCGTTCCACTGAGCGTCAGA
CCCCGTAGAAAAGATCAAAGGATCTTC
Features (pLannotate 1.2.2; 32 found; start..end, strand, type, name):
      1..589     +  rep_origin     ori: high-copy-number ColE1/pMB1/pBR322/pUC origin of replication
    772..864     +  CDS            lacI (fragment): lac repressor; lacI; The lac repressor binds to the lac operator to inhibit transcription in E. coli. This inhibition can be relieved by adding lactose or isopropyl-β-D-thiogalactopyranoside (IPTG).
    877..898     +  protein_bind   CAP binding site: CAP binding activates transcription in the presence of cAMP. E. coli catabolite activator protein
    913..943     +  promoter       lac promoter: promoter for the E. coli lac operon
    947..969     +  protein_bind   lac operator (fragment): The lac repressor binds to the lac operator to inhibit transcription in E. coli. This inhibition can be relieved by adding lactose or isopropyl-β-D-thiogalactopyranoside (IPTG). lac repressor encoded by lacI
   1012..1030    +  promoter       T3 promoter: promoter for bacteriophage T3 RNA polymerase
   1058..1284    +  promoter       RSV promoter: Rous sarcoma virus enhancer/promoter
   1285..1465    +  LTR            5' LTR (truncated): truncated 5' long terminal repeat (LTR) from HIV-1
   1512..1637    +  misc_feature   HIV-1 Ψ: packaging signal of human immunodeficiency virus type 1
   1621..1984    +  CDS            HIV-1 gag (fragment): gag protein from human immunodeficiency virus 1; gag
   2130..2363    +  misc_feature   RRE: The Rev response element (RRE) of HIV-1 allows for Rev-dependent mRNA export from the nucleus to the cytoplasm.
   2740..2766    +  CDS            Rev (fragment): human immunodeficiency virus 1 (HIV-1) Rev protein; rev; enhances nuclear export of unspliced and incompletely spliced viral mRNAs
   2773..2796    +  promoter       SV40 promoter (fragment): SV40 early promoter
   2797..2868    +  promoter       SV40 promoter (fragment): SV40 enhancer and early promoter
   2892..3027    +  rep_origin     SV40 ori: SV40 origin of replication
   3073..3669    +  CDS            PuroR (fragment): puromycin N-acetyltransferase; pac from Streptomyces; confers resistance to puromycin
   3718..3835    +  misc_feature   cPPT/CTS: central polypurine tract and central termination sequence of HIV-1
   3893..4393    +  promoter       hPGK promoter: human phosphoglycerate kinase 1 promoter
   4414..4438    +  protein_bind   attB1: mutant version of attB; recombination site for the Gateway® BP reaction BP Clonase™
   4441..8772    +  CDS            CIC (fragment): CIC_HUMAN - Also known as KIAA0306. Experimental evidence at protein level: Swiss-Prot protein existence level 1. Transcriptional repressor which plays a role in development of the central nervous system (CNS). In concert with ATXN1 and ATXN1L, involved in brain development. From Homo sapiens (Human).
   8767..12147   +  CDS            NUTM1: NUTM1_HUMAN - Also known as C15orf55, NUT. Experimental evidence at protein level: Swiss-Prot protein existence level 1. Plays a role in the regulation of proliferation. Regulates TERT expression by modulating SP1 binding to TERT promoter binding sites. From Homo sapiens (Human).
  12152..12176   -  protein_bind   attB2: mutant version of attB; recombination site for the Gateway® BP reaction BP Clonase™
  12228..12816   +  misc_feature   WPRE: woodchuck hepatitis virus posttranscriptional regulatory element
  12867..12886   +  misc_feature   cPPT/CTS (fragment): central polypurine tract and central termination sequence of HIV-1
  12888..13121   +  LTR            3' LTR (ΔU3): self-inactivating 3' long terminal repeat (LTR) from HIV-1
  13199..13320   +  polyA_signal   SV40 poly(A) signal: SV40 polyadenylation signal
  13360..13495   +  rep_origin     SV40 ori: SV40 origin of replication
  13516..13534   -  promoter       T7 promoter: promoter for bacteriophage T7 RNA polymerase
  13542..13697   +  CDS            lacZα (fragment): LacZα fragment of β-galactosidase; lacZ fragment
  13702..14130   +  rep_origin     f1 ori (sequence partly withheld): f1 bacteriophage origin of replication; arrow indicates direction of (+) strand synthesis
  14183..14287   +  promoter       AmpR promoter: bla
  14288..15148   +  CDS            AmpR: β-lactamase; bla; confers resistance to ampicillin, carbenicillin, and related antibiotics
