[The description below was written by a language model from this plasmid's Addgene catalogue record and pLannotate feature annotations shown in this document.]
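Description:
pLEX_305_CIC(ex18)-NUTM1(ex3) is a roughly 15.3 kb third-generation, self-inactivating lentiviral vector for constitutive mammalian expression of a human CIC::NUTM1 fusion oncoprotein. It is built on the pLEX_305 Gateway destination backbone and is maintained in E. coli through a high-copy ColE1/pUC-type origin with ampicillin selection (AmpR under its own promoter). An f1 origin and remnants of lac and lacZα sequences are also carried in the bacterial portion. The viral genome is transcribed from a chimeric RSV promoter/truncated HIV-1 5' LTR, and contains the Ψ packaging signal with a partial gag fragment, the Rev response element for Rev-dependent nuclear export, a cPPT/CTS element that aids nuclear import, and a ΔU3 3' LTR that inactivates LTR promoter activity after integration. An SV40 poly(A) signal lies downstream of the 3' LTR.

Within the provirus there are two expression units. An SV40 early promoter drives puromycin N-acetyltransferase for selection of transduced cells. Downstream of it, the human PGK promoter drives the approximately 7.7 kb insert, which sits between attB1 and attB2 sites left by Gateway recombination. The insert joins the CIC coding sequence through exon 18 to NUTM1 beginning at exon 3, annotated as one continuous reading frame spanning a large CIC fragment followed by NUTM1. No epitope tag or reporter is annotated. A WPRE after the insert enhances transcript stability and expression. According to the record, the construct is intended for stable, constitutive hPGK-driven expression of this fusion, in the context of modelling cancers driven by Capicua family fusion oncoproteins.
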