Addgene plasmid #247363: pLEX_305_CIC(ex18)-NUTM1(ex3)
Purpose: Lentiviral constitutive expression construct for CIC(ex18)-NUTM1(ex3) (pLEX_305 backbone)
Depositing lab: Ross Okimoto. Depositing organization: University of California, San Francisco (UCSF). Publication: Modeling of Capicua Family Fusion Oncoprotein-Driven Cancers Reveals Gene-Specific Functionality. Luck C, Luo Y, Vasileva E, Jacobs KA, Riad J, Macaraig CD, Ponce RKM, Amatruda JF, Okimoto RA. Mol Cancer Res. 2026 Jan 23. doi: 10.1158/1541-7786.MCR-25-0624. PubMed 41575738.
Backbone
  Vector backbone: pLEX_305
  Backbone manufacturer: Root Lab (Addgene #41390)
  Backbone size w/o insert (bp): 7608
  Total vector size (bp): 15318
  Modifications to backbone: Gateway cloned in the CIC(ex18)::NUTM1(ex3) coding sequence
  Vector type: Mammalian Expression, Lentiviral
  Selectable markers: Puromycin
Growth in bacteria
  Bacterial resistance: Ampicillin, 100 μg/mL
  Growth temperature: 30°C
  Growth strain: NEB Stable
  Growth instructions: We have had a good experience using NEB 10beta.
  Copy number: High Copy
Gene/Insert
  Gene/Insert name: CIC(ex18)::NUTM1(ex3)
  Species: H. sapiens (human), Synthetic
  Insert size (bp): 7710
  Mutation: Fusion between CIC (ex18) and NUTM1 (ex3)
  GenBank ID: NM_015125 NM_001284292
  Promoter: hPGK
  Cloning method: Gateway Cloning
  Sequencing primers: 5′ n/a insert too large - use whole plasmid sequencing; 3′ n/a insert too large - use whole plasmid sequencing
Terms and licenses: Academic/Nonprofit Terms; Industry Terms: Not Available to Industry
Depositor comments: For constitutive lentiviral expression by the hPGK promoter, with puromycin selection.
How to cite: pLEX_305_CIC(ex18)-NUTM1(ex3) was a gift from Ross Okimoto (Addgene plasmid # 247363 ; http://n2t.net/addgene:247363 ; RRID:Addgene_247363)
